>Addgene plasmid #125052 | pKmK.P19 | addgene full sequence | sequence record 244914 | Addgene NGS Result
TCGGTCTCAAACGAGCCATCCAGGCCAGGTAGAAATAGAGAAAGCCGAATGTTAGACAATATGGCAGCGT
AGTAGAGTAGGTAGGTAGGCAAGTACTGCTAGCAAAGAGGAGAAGGGTAAGCTCACTCTTCGCATTCCAC
ACCGTTAGTGTGTCAGTTTGAACAAAAAAACAATCATCATACCAATTGATGGACTGTGGACTGGCTTTTG
GAACGGCTTTTCGGACTGCGATTATTCGTGAGGAATCAAGGTAGGAATTTGGTCATATTTACGGACAACA
GTGGGTGATTCCCATATGGAGTAGGAAAACGAGATCATGGTATCCTCAGATATGTTGCGGAATTCTGTTC
ACCGCAAAGTTCAGGGTGCTCTGGTGGGTTTCGGTTGGTCTTTGCTTTGCTTCTCCCTTGTCTTGCATGT
TAATAATAGCCTAGCCTGTGAGCCGAAACTTAGGGTAGGCTTAGTGTTGGAACGTACATATGTATCACGT
TGACTTGGTTTAACCAGGCGACCTGGTAGCCAGCCATACCCACACACGTTTTTTGTATCTTCAGTATAGT
TGTGAAAAGTGTAGCGGAAATTTGTGGTCCGAGCAACAGCGTCTTTTTCTAGTAGTGCGGTCGGTTACTT
GGTTGACATTGGTATTTGGACTTTGTTGCTACACCATTCACTACTTGAAGTCGAGTGTGAAGGGTATGAT
TTCTAGTGGTGAACACCTTTAGTTACGTAATGTTTTCATTGCTGTTTTACTTGAGATTTCGATTGAGAAA
AAGGTATTTAATAGCTCGAATCAATGTGTTATCATTGTGAAGATGTTCTTCCCTAACTCGAAAGGTATAT
GAGGCTTGTGTTTCTTAGGAGAATTATTATTCTTTTGTTATGTTGCGCTTGTAGTTGGAAAAGGTGAAGA
GACAAAAGCGCTTAACACTTGAAATTTAGGAAAGAGCAGAATTTGGCAAAAAAAATAAAAAAAAAATAAA
CACACATACTCATCGAGAACTGAAAGATATGTGAGACCAGACCAATAAAAAACGCCCGGCGGCAACCGAG
CGTTCTGAACAAATCCAGATGGAGTTCTGAGGTCATTACTGGATCTATCAACAGGAGTCCAAGCGAGCTC
GATATCAAATTACGCCCCGCCCTGCCACTCATCGCAGTACTGTTGTAATTCATTAAGCATTCTGCCGACA
TGGAAGCCATCACAAACGGCATGATGAACCTGAATCGCCAGCGGCATCAGCACCTTGTCGCCTTGCGTAT
AATATTTGCCCATGGTGAAAACGGGGGCGAAGAAGTTGTCCATATTGGCCACGTTTAAATCAAAACTGGT
GAAACTCACCCAGGGATTGGCTGAAACGAAAAACATATTCTCAATAAACCCTTTAGGGAAATAGGCCAGG
TTTTCACCGTAACACGCCACATCTTGCGAATATATGTGTAGAAACTGCCGGAAATCGTCGTGGTATTCAC
TCCAGAGCGATGAAAACGTTTCAGTTTGCTCATGGAAAACGGTGTAACAAGGGTGAACACTATCCCATAT
CACCAGCTCACCGTCTTTCATTGCCATACGAAATTCCGGATGAGCATTCATCAGGCGGGCAAGAATGTGA
ATAAAGGCCGGATAAAACTTGTGCTTATTTTTCTTTACGGTCTTTAAAAAGGCCGTAATATCCAGCTGAA
CGGTCTGGTTATAGGTACATTGAGCAACTGACTGAAATGCCTCAAAATGTTCTTTACGATGCCATTGGGA
TATATCAACGGTGGTATATCCAGTGATTTTTTTCTCCATTTTAGCTTCCTTAGCTCCTGAAAATCTCGAT
AACTCAAAAAATACGCCCGGTAGTGATCTTATTTCATTATGGTGAAAGTTGGAACCTCTTACGTGCCCGA
TCAATCATGACCAAAATCCCTTAACGTGAGTTTTCGTTCCACTGAGCGTCAGACCCCGTAGAAAAGATCA
AAGGATCTTCTTGAGATCCTTTTTTTCTGCGCGTAATCTGCTGCTTGCAAACAAAAAAACCACCGCTACC
AGCGGTGGTTTGTTTGCCGGATCAAGAGCTACCAACTCTTTTTCCGAAGGTAACTGGCTTCAGCAGAGCG
CAGATACCAAATACTGTTCTTCTAGTGTAGCCGTAGTTAGGCCACCACTTCAAGAACTCTGTAGCACCGC
CTACATACCTCGCTCTGCTAATCCTGTTACCAGTGGCTGCTGCCAGTGGCGATAAGTCGTGTCTTACCGG
GTTGGACTCAAGACGATAGTTACCGGATAAGGCGCAGCGGTCGGGCTGAACGGGGGGTTCGTGCACACAG
CCCAGCTTGGAGCGAACGACCTACACCGAACTGAGATACCTACAGCGTGAGCTATGAGAAAGCGCCACGC
TTCCCGAAGGGAGAAAGGCGGACAGGTATCCGGTAAGCGGCAGGGTCGGAACAGGAGAGCGCACGAGGGA
GCTTCCAGGGGGAAACGCCTGGTATCTTTATAGTCCTGTCGGGTTTCGCCACCTCTGACTTGAGCGTCGA
TTTTTGTGATGCTCGTCAGGGGGGCGGAGCCTATGGAAAAACGCCAGCAACGCGGCCTTTTTACGGTTCC
TGGCCTTTTGCTGGCCTTTTGCTCACATGTTCTTTCCTGCGTTATCCCCTGATTCTGTGGATAACCGTAG
Features (pLannotate 1.2.2; 6 found; start..end, strand, type, name):
     13..919     +  promoter       LAC4 promoter (3') (fragment): 3' portion of the Kluyveromyces lactis LAC4 promoter
    958..977     -  promoter       URA3 promoter (fragment): S. cerevisiae URA3
   1025..1059    -  terminator     lambda t0 terminator: minimal transcription terminator from phage lambda (Scholtissek and Grosse, 1987)
   1133..1789    -  CDS            cat: CAT_ECOLX - Experimental evidence at protein level: Swiss-Prot protein existence level 1. This enzyme is an effector of chloramphenicol resistance in bacteria. From Escherichia coli. This protein is used as a marker in many commonly used cloning vectors, such as pACYC184.
   1790..1887    -  promoter       cat promoter: promoter of the E. coli cat gene encoding chloramphenicol acetyltransferase
   1971..2559    +  rep_origin     ori: high-copy-number ColE1/pMB1/pBR322/pUC origin of replication
