[The description below was written by a language model from this plasmid's Addgene catalogue record and pLannotate feature annotations shown in this document.]
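Description:
pKmK.P19 is a small (about 2.7 kb) part-storage plasmid from a Kluyveromyces marxianus synthetic biology toolkit, built in the YTK001 entry vector of the modular yeast toolkit (YTK) Golden Gate system. It is not itself an expression construct and carries no yeast origin or yeast selection marker. It is maintained only in E. coli, where a high-copy ColE1/pUC-type origin drives replication and a chloramphenicol acetyltransferase (cat) gene with its native promoter provides chloramphenicol resistance. A lambda t0 terminator lies downstream of the cat cassette.

The payload is a LAC4 promoter of roughly 1 kb, catalogued as a K. marxianus promoter and described by the depositor as inducible by lactose and galactose. It was inserted by BsmBI Golden Gate cloning, which destroys the BsmBI sites. The stored part is flanked by the YTK-compatible overhangs that define a type 2 (promoter) part, so it can be released and assembled in order with coding sequence, terminator and other standardized parts into transcription units for yeast.

The automated annotation labels most of the insert as the 3' portion of the Kluyveromyces lactis LAC4 promoter, which probably reflects similarity to the closest reference entry in the annotation database rather than the species of origin given in the catalogue. A 20-nt match to the S. cerevisiae URA3 promoter is too short to represent a functional element. The depositor notes that minor differences between the sequencing result and their annotated sequence do not affect function. Typical use is as a source of a sugar-regulated promoter for building controllable expression cassettes in K. marxianus.
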