Addgene plasmid #125052: pKmK.P19
Purpose: Storage plasmid for K.marxianus promoter; type 2 part
Depositing lab: John Morrissey. Depositing organization: University College Cork. Publication: Biological Parts for Kluyveromyces marxianus Synthetic Biology. Rajkumar AS, Varela JA, Juergens H, Daran JG, Morrissey JP. Front Bioeng Biotechnol. 2019 May 7;7:97. doi: 10.3389/fbioe.2019.00097. eCollection 2019. PubMed 31134195.
Backbone
  Vector backbone: YTK001
  Backbone manufacturer: Dueber lab, UC Berkeley
  Backbone size w/o insert (bp): 1667
  Vector type: Yeast Expression, Synthetic Biology
Growth in bacteria
  Bacterial resistance: Chloramphenicol, 25 μg/mL
  Growth temperature: 37°C
  Growth strain: DH5alpha
  Copy number: High Copy
Gene/Insert
  Gene/Insert name: LAC4 promoter
  Insert size (bp): 994
  Cloning method: Restriction Enzyme; 5′ cloning site BsmBI (destroyed during cloning); 3′ cloning site BsmBI (destroyed during cloning)
  Sequencing primers: 5′ tttgctggccttttgctc; 3′ catctggatttgttcagaacg
Terms and licenses: Academic/Nonprofit Terms; Industry Terms: Not Available to Industry
Depositor comments: Promoter inducible by lactose and galactose. Contains the appropriate YTK-compatible Golden Gate overhangs for a type 2 part Please note that the minor differences between the Addgene NGS results and depositor's annotated sequence do not affect the plasmid function.
How to cite: pKmK.P19 was a gift from John Morrissey (Addgene plasmid # 125052 ; http://n2t.net/addgene:125052 ; RRID:Addgene_125052)
